>Addgene plasmid #122562 | pGEM-T Easy-Gbait-hs-Cre | depositor full sequence | sequence record 233842 | pGEM-T Easy-Gbait-hs-Cre sequence 4996 bps
GGGCGAATTGGGCCCGACGTCGCATGCTCCCGGCCGCCATGGCGGCCGCGGGAATTCGATTTAGGCGAGG
GCGATGCCACCTACGGGGCCGCAATTCACTGGAGGCTTCCAGAACAGTGTAGAGTCTGAACGGGTGCGCG
CTCTGCTGTATTTAAAGGGCGAAAGAGAGACCGCAGAGAAACTCAACCGAAGAGAAGCGACTTGACAAAG
AAGAAAAGAGCAGCCTGACAGGACTTTTTCCCCGACGAGGTGTTTATTCGCTCTATTTAAGAATCTACTG
TAAGGTAAGTCTCAATATATTGTACTCTATTGGCTAATCAAAATTATATAGAGATTATATGTAGGCTTTA
ATGTCAAATAATCAACTTTGTATATGTAATCTTTTTACATGTGGACTGCCTATAATGTTCATCTTATTTT
AGGTCTACTAGAAAATTATATTTCCCGTTTTCACAATAAGGATTAAAAAAACAATGAACAGACGGGCATT
TACTTTATGTTGCTGACATTATTATATATGAGCATAATAACCATAAATACTAGCAAATGTCCTAAATGAA
TTTGTGTTAATGTTGTCTACAAAAGAAAAGAAAATTAGCGTTTTACTTGTACAACTAATAATAACTTAGT
TATTTAGAGAATTTCACTTGTTGACTAGAAAAATAATTTAATATTGAAACAATTGCACCATAAATTGTAT
AAATATAAAATTAATTCTAATTGTTTTTTTTATTGCAGTTTCTTGCCGCGGGAATTCGATTACTAGTGCC
ACCATGGCCAATTTACTGACCGTACACCAAAATTTGCCTGCATTACCGGTCGATGCAACGAGTGATGAGG
TTCGCAAGAACCTGATGGACATGTTCAGGGATCACCAGGCGTTTTCTGAGCATACCTGGAAAATGCTTCT
GTCCGTTTGCCGGTCGTGGGCGGCATGGTGCAAGTTGAATAACCGGAAATGGTTTCCCGCAGAACCTGAA
GATGTTCGCGATTATCTTCTATATCTTCAGGCGCGCGGTCTGGCAGTAAAAACTATCCAGCAACATTTGG
GCCAGCTAAACATGCTTCATCGTCGGTCCGGGCTGCCACGACCAAGTGACAGCAATGCTGTTTCACTGGT
TATGCGGCGGATCCGAAAAGAAAACGTTGATGCCGGTGAACGTGCAAAACAGGCTCTAGCGTTCGAACGC
ACTGATTTCGACCAGGTTCGTTCACTCATGGAAAATAGCGATCGCTGCCAGGATATACGTAATCTGGCAT
TTCTGGGGATTGCTTATAACACCCTGTTACGTATAGCCGAAATTGCCAGGATCAGGGTTAAAGATATCTC
ACGTACTGACGGTGGGAGAATGTTAATCCATATTGGCAGAACGAAAACGCTGGTTAGCACCGCAGGTGTA
GAGAAGGCACTTAGCCTGGGGGTAACTAAACTGGTCGAGCGATGGATTTCCGTCTCTGGTGTAGCTGATG
ATCCGAATAACTACCTGTTTTGCCGGGTCAGAAAAANTGGTGTTGCCGCGCCATCTGCCACCAGCCAGCT
ATCAACTCGCGCCCTGGAAGGGATTTTTGAAGCAACTCATCGATTGATTTACGGCGCTAAGGATGACTCT
GGTCAGAGATACCTGGCCTGGTCTGGACACAGTGCCCGTGTCGGAGCCGCGCGAGATATGGCCCGCGCTG
GAGTTTCAATACCGGAGATCATGCAAGCTGGTGGCTGGACCAATGTAAATATTGTCATGAACTATATCCG
TAACCTGGATAGTGAAACAGGGGCAATGGTGCGCCTGCTGGAAGATGGCGATTAGGCTAGCGCGGCCGCG
ACTCTAGATCATAATCAGCCATACCACATTTGTAGAGGTTTTACTTGCTTTAAAAAACCTCCCACACCTC
CCCCTGAACCTGAAACATAAAATGAATGCAATTGTTGTTGTTAACTTGTTTATTGCAGCTTATAATGGTT
ACAAATAAAGCAATAGCATCACGAATTTCACAAATAAAGCATTTTTTTCACTGCATTCTAGTTGTGGTTT
GTCCCTGCAGAATCACTAGTGAATTCGCGGCCGCCTGCAGGTCGACCATATGGGAGAGCTCCCAACGCGT
TGGATGCATAGCTTGAGTATTCTATAGTGTCACCTAAATAGCTTGGCGTAATCATGGTCATAGCTGTTTC
CTGTGTGAAATTGTTATCCGCTCACAATTCCACACAACATACGAGCCGGAAGCATAAAGTGTAAAGCCTG
GGGTGCCTAATGAGTGAGCTAACTCACATTAATTGCGTTGCGCTCACTGCCCGCTTTCCAGTCGGGAAAC
CTGTCGTGCCAGCTGCATTAATGAATCGGCCAACGCGCGGGGAGAGGCGGTTTGCGTATTGGGCGCTCTT
CCGCTTCCTCGCTCACTGACTCGCTGCGCTCGGTCGTTCGGCTGCGGCGAGCGGTATCAGCTCACTCAAA
GGCGGTAATACGGTTATCCACAGAATCAGGGGATAACGCAGGAAAGAACATGTGAGCAAAAGGCCAGCAA
AAGGCCAGGAACCGTAAAAAGGCCGCGTTGCTGGCGTTTTTCCATAGGCTCCGCCCCCCTGACGAGCATC
ACAAAAATCGACGCTCAAGTCAGAGGTGGCGAAACCCGACAGGACTATAAAGATACCAGGCGTTTCCCCC
TGGAAGCTCCCTCGTGCGCTCTCCTGTTCCGACCCTGCCGCTTACCGGATACCTGTCCGCCTTTCTCCCT
TCGGGAAGCGTGGCGCTTTCTCATAGCTCACGCTGTAGGTATCTCAGTTCGGTGTAGGTCGTTCGCTCCA
AGCTGGGCTGTGTGCACGAACCCCCCGTTCAGCCCGACCGCTGCGCCTTATCCGGTAACTATCGTCTTGA
GTCCAACCCGGTAAGACACGACTTATCGCCACTGGCAGCAGCCACTGGTAACAGGATTAGCAGAGCGAGG
TATGTAGGCGGTGCTACAGAGTTCTTGAAGTGGTGGCCTAACTACGGCTACACTAGAAGAACAGTATTTG
GTATCTGCGCTCTGCTGAAGCCAGTTACCTTCGGAAAAAGAGTTGGTAGCTCTTGATCCGGCAAACAAAC
CACCGCTGGTAGCGGTGGTTTTTTTGTTTGCAAGCAGCAGATTACGCGCAGAAAAAAAGGATCTCAAGAA
GATCCTTTGATCTTTTCTACGGGGTCTGACGCTCAGTGGAACGAAAACTCACGTTAAGGGATTTTGGTCA
TGAGATTATCAAAAAGGATCTTCACCTAGATCCTTTTAAATTAAAAATGAAGTTTTAAATCAATCTAAAG
TATATATGAGTAAACTTGGTCTGACAGTTACCAATGCTTAATCAGTGAGGCACCTATCTCAGCGATCTGT
CTATTTCGTTCATCCATAGTTGCCTGACTCCCCGTCGTGTAGATAACTACGATACGGGAGGGCTTACCAT
CTGGCCCCAGTGCTGCAATGATACCGCGAGACCCACGCTCACCGGCTCCAGATTTATCAGCAATAAACCA
GCCAGCCGGAAGGGCCGAGCGCAGAAGTGGTCCTGCAACTTTATCCGCCTCCATCCAGTCTATTAATTGT
TGCCGGGAAGCTAGAGTAAGTAGTTCGCCAGTTAATAGTTTGCGCAACGTTGTTGCCATTGCTACAGGCA
TCGTGGTGTCACGCTCGTCGTTTGGTATGGCTTCATTCAGCTCCGGTTCCCAACGATCAAGGCGAGTTAC
ATGATCCCCCATGTTGTGCAAAAAAGCGGTTAGCTCCTTCGGTCCTCCGATCGTTGTCAGAAGTAAGTTG
GCCGCAGTGTTATCACTCATGGTTATGGCAGCACTGCATAATTCTCTTACTGTCATGCCATCCGTAAGAT
GCTTTTCTGTGACTGGTGAGTACTCAACCAAGTCATTCTGAGAATAGTGTATGCGGCGACCGAGTTGCTC
TTGCCCGGCGTCAATACGGGATAATACCGCGCCACATAGCAGAACTTTAAAAGTGCTCATCATTGGAAAA
CGTTCTTCGGGGCGAAAACTCTCAAGGATCTTACCGCTGTTGAGATCCAGTTCGATGTAACCCACTCGTG
CACCCAACTGATCTTCAGCATCTTTTACTTTCACCAGCGTTTCTGGGTGAGCAAAAACAGGAAGGCAAAA
TGCCGCAAAAAAGGGAATAAGGGCGACACGGAAATGTTGAATACTCATACTCTTCCTTTTTCAATATTAT
TGAAGCATTTATCAGGGTTATTGTCTCATGAGCGGATACATATTTGAATGTATTTAGAAAAATAAACAAA
TAGGGGTTCCGCGCACATTTCCCCGAAAAGTGCCACCTGATGCGGTGTGAAATACCGCACAGATGCGTAA
GGAGAAAATACCGCATCAGGAAATTGTAAGCGTTAATATTTTGTTAAAATTCGCGTTAAATTTTTGTTAA
ATCAGCTCATTTTTTAACCAATAGGCCGAAATCGGCAAAATCCCTTATAAATCAAAAGAATAGACCGAGA
TAGGGT
[37 nt withheld, positions 4487-4523]
AAAGAACGTGGACTCCAACGTCAAAGG
[49 nt withheld, positions 4551-4599]
T
[91 nt withheld, positions 4601-4691]
G
[124 nt withheld, positions 4693-4816]
CCATTCGCCATTCAGGCTGCGCAACTGTTGGGAAGGGCGATCGGTGCGGGCCTCTTCGCTATTACGCCAG
CTGGCGAAAGGGGGATGTGCTGCAAGGCGATTAAGTTGGGTAACGCCAGGGTTTTCCCAGTCACGACGTT
GTAAAACGACGGCCAGTGAATTGTAATACGACTCACTATA
Features (pLannotate 1.2.2; 17 found; start..end, strand, type, name):
     64..86      +  CDS            VN155(I152L) (fragment): improved N-terminal fragment of mVenus for use in bimolecular fluorescence complementation (BiFC) (Kodama and Hu, 2010)
    778..1805    +  CDS            Cre (fragment): site-specific recombinase Cre is a site-specific recombinase from bacteriophage P1. Recombination occurs at loxP sequences.
   1827..1910    +  CDS            large T antigen (fragment): large T antigen from SV40 (simian virus 40)
   1933..2034    +  polyA_signal   SV40 poly(A) signal (fragment): SV40 polyadenylation signal
   2047..2109    -  CDS            VESPI_VESMG (fragment): Experimental evidence at protein level: Swiss-Prot protein existence level 1. Shows contractile activity on isolated ileum smooth muscle. From Vespa magnifica (Hornet).
   2121..2139    -  promoter       SP6 promoter: promoter for bacteriophage SP6 RNA polymerase
   2181..2197    -  protein_bind   lac operator: The lac repressor binds to the lac operator to inhibit transcription in E. coli. This inhibition can be relieved by adding lactose or isopropyl-β-D-thiogalactopyranoside (IPTG). lac repressor encoded by lacI
   2205..2235    -  promoter       lac promoter: promoter for the E. coli lac operon
   2250..2271    -  protein_bind   CAP binding site: CAP binding activates transcription in the presence of cAMP. E. coli catabolite activator protein
   2284..2376    -  CDS            lacI (fragment): lac repressor; lacI; The lac repressor binds to the lac operator to inhibit transcription in E. coli. This inhibition can be relieved by adding lactose or isopropyl-β-D-thiogalactopyranoside (IPTG).
   2559..3147    -  rep_origin     ori: high-copy-number ColE1/pMB1/pBR322/pUC origin of replication
   3318..4178    -  CDS            AmpR: β-lactamase; bla; confers resistance to ampicillin, carbenicillin, and related antibiotics
   4179..4283    -  promoter       AmpR promoter: bla
   4310..4360    +  misc_feature   bom (fragment): basis of mobility region from pBR322
   4388..4816    -  rep_origin     f1 ori (sequence partly withheld): f1 bacteriophage origin of replication; arrow indicates direction of (+) strand synthesis
   4820..4977    -  CDS            lacZα (fragment): LacZα fragment of β-galactosidase; lacZ fragment
   4980..2       +  promoter       T7 promoter (across the origin): promoter for bacteriophage T7 RNA polymerase
