>Addgene plasmid #122562 | pGEM-T Easy-Gbait-hs-Cre | addgene full sequence | sequence record 237148 | Addgene NGS Result
AATTGGGCCCGACGTCGCATGCTCCCGGCCGCCATGGCGGCCGCGGGAATTCGATTTAGGCGAGGGCGAT
GCCACCTACGGGGCCGCAATTCACTGGAGGCTTCCAGAACAGTGTAGAGTCTGAACGGGTGCGCGCTCTG
CTGTATTTAAAGGGCGAAAGAGAGACCGCAGAGAAACTCAACCGAAGAGAAGCGACTTGACAAAGAAGAA
AAGAGCAGCCTGACAGGACTTTTTCCCCGACGAGGTGTTTATTCGCTCTATTTAAGAATCTACTGTAAGG
TAAGTCTCAATATATTGTACTCTATTGGCTAATCAAAATTATATAGAGATTATATGTAGGCTTTAATGTC
AAATAATCAACTTTGTATATGTAATCTTTTTACATGTGGACTGCCTATAATGTTCATCTTATTTTAGGTC
TACTAGAAAATTATATTTCCCGTTTTCACAATAAGGATTAAAAAAACAATGAACAGACGGGCATTTACTT
TATGTTGCTGACATTATTATATATGAGCATAATAACCATAAATACTAGCAAATGTCCTAAATGAATTTGT
GTTAATGTTGTCTACAAAAGAAAAGAAAATTAGCGTTTTACTTGTACAACTAATAATAACTTAGTTATTT
AGAGAATTTCACTTGTTGACTAGAAAAATAATTTAATATTGAAACAATTGCACCATAAATTGTATAAATA
TAAAATTAATTCTAATTGTTTTTTTTATTGCAGTTTCTTGCCGCGGGAATTCGATTACTAGTGCCACCAT
GGCCAATTTACTGACCGTACACCAAAATTTGCCTGCATTACCGGTCGATGCAACGAGTGATGAGGTTCGC
AAGAACCTGATGGACATGTTCAGGGATCACCAGGCGTTTTCTGAGCATACCTGGAAAATGCTTCTGTCCG
TTTGCCGGTCGTGGGCGGCATGGTGCAAGTTGAATAACCGGAAATGGTTTCCCGCAGAACCTGAAGATGT
TCGCGATTATCTTCTATATCTTCAGGCGCGCGGTCTGGCAGTAAAAACTATCCAGCAACATTTGGGCCAG
CTAAACATGCTTCACCGTCGGTCCGGGCTGCCACGACCAAGTGACAGCAATGCTGTTTCACTGGTTATGC
GGCGGATCCGAAAAGAAAACGTTGATGCCGGTGAACGTGCAAAACAGGCTCTAGCGTTCGAACGCACTGA
TTTCGACCAGGTTCGTTCACTCATGGAAAATAGCGATCGCTGCCAGGATATACGTAATCTGGCATTTCTG
GGGATTGCTTATAACACCCTGTTACGTATAGCCGAAATTGCCAGGATCAGGGTTAAAGATATCTCACGTA
CTGACGGTGGGAGAATGTTAATCCATATTGGCAGGACGAAAACGCTGGTTAGCACCGCAGGTGTAGAGAA
GGCACTTAGCCTGGGGGTAACTAAACTGGTCGAGCGATGGATTTCCGTCTCTGGTGTAGCTGATGATCCG
AATAACTACCTGTTTTGCCGGGTCAGAAAAAATGGTGTTGCCGCGCCATCTGCCACCAGCCAGCTATCAA
CTCGCGCCCTGGAAGGGATTTTTGAAGCAACTCATCGATTGATTTACGGCGCTAAGGATGACTCTGGTCA
GAGATACCTGGCCTGGTCTGGACACAGTGCCCGTGTCGGAGCCGCGCGAGATATGGCCCGCGCTGGAGTT
TCAATACCGGAGATCATGCAAGCTGGTGGCTGGACCAATGTAAATATTGTCATGAACTATATCCGTAACC
TGGATAGTGAAACAGGGGCAATGGTGCGCCTGCTGGAAGATGGCGATTAGGCTAGCGCGGCCGCGACTCT
AGATCATAATCAGCCATACCACATTTGTAGAGGTTTTACTTGCTTTAAAAAACCTCCCACACCTCCCCCT
GAACCTGAAACATAAAATGAATGCAATTGTTGTTGTTAACTTGTTTATTGCAGCTTATAATGGTTACAAA
TAAAGCAATAGCATCACGAATTTCACAAATAAAGCATTTTTTTCACTGCATTCTAGTTGTGGTTTGTCCC
TGCAGAATCACTAGTGAATTCGCGGCCGCCTGCAGGTCGACCATATGGGAGAGCTCCCAACGCGTTGGAT
GCATAGCTTGAGTATTCTATAGTGTCACCTAAATAGCTTGGCGTAATCATGGTCATAGCTGTTTCCTGTG
TGAAATTGTTATCCGCTCACAATTCCACACAACATACGAGCCGGAAGCATAAAGTGTAAAGCCTGGGGTG
CCTAATGAGTGAGCTAACTCACATTAATTGCGTTGCGCTCACTGCCCGCTTTCCAGTCGGGAAACCTGTC
GTGCCAGCTGCATTAATGAATCGGCCAACGCGCGGGGAGAGGCGGTTTGCGTATTGGGCGCTCTTCCGCT
TCCTCGCTCACTGACTCGCTGCGCTCGGTCGTTCGGCTGCGGCGAGCGGTATCAGCTCACTCAAAGGCGG
TAATACGGTTATCCACAGAATCAGGGGATAACGCAGGAAAGAACATGTGAGCAAAAGGCCAGCAAAAGGC
CAGGAACCGTAAAAAGGCCGCGTTGCTGGCGTTTTTCCATAGGCTCCGCCCCCCTGACGAGCATCACAAA
AATCGACGCTCAAGTCAGAGGTGGCGAAACCCGACAGGACTATAAAGATACCAGGCGTTTCCCCCTGGAA
GCTCCCTCGTGCGCTCTCCTGTTCCGACCCTGCCGCTTACCGGATACCTGTCCGCCTTTCTCCCTTCGGG
AAGCGTGGCGCTTTCTCATAGCTCACGCTGTAGGTATCTCAGTTCGGTGTAGGTCGTTCGCTCCAAGCTG
GGCTGTGTGCACGAACCCCCCGTTCAGCCCGACCGCTGCGCCTTATCCGGTAACTATCGTCTTGAGTCCA
ACCCGGTAAGACACGACTTATCGCCACTGGCAGCAGCCACTGGTAACAGGATTAGCAGAGCGAGGTATGT
AGGCGGTGCTACAGAGTTCTTGAAGTGGTGGCCTAACTACGGCTACACTAGAAGAACAGTATTTGGTATC
TGCGCTCTGCTGAAGCCAGTTACCTTCGGAAAAAGAGTTGGTAGCTCTTGATCCGGCAAACAAACCACCG
CTGGTAGCGGTGGTTTTTTTGTTTGCAAGCAGCAGATTACGCGCAGAAAAAAAGGATCTCAAGAAGATCC
TTTGATCTTTTCTACGGGGTCTGACGCTCAGTGGAACGAAAACTCACGTTAAGGGATTTTGGTCATGAGA
TTATCAAAAAGGATCTTCACCTAGATCCTTTTAAATTAAAAATGAAGTTTTAAATCAATCTAAAGTATAT
ATGAGTAAACTTGGTCTGACAGTTACCAATGCTTAATCAGTGAGGCACCTATCTCAGCGATCTGTCTATT
TCGTTCATCCATAGTTGCCTGACTCCCCGTCGTGTAGATAACTACGATACGGGAGGGCTTACCATCTGGC
CCCAGTGCTGCAATGATACCGCGAGACCCACGCTCACCGGCTCCAGATTTATCAGCAATAAACCAGCCAG
CCGGAAGGGCCGAGCGCAGAAGTGGTCCTGCAACTTTATCCGCCTCCATCCAGTCTATTAATTGTTGCCG
GGAAGCTAGAGTAAGTAGTTCGCCAGTTAATAGTTTGCGCAACGTTGTTGCCATTGCTACAGGCATCGTG
GTGTCACGCTCGTCGTTTGGTATGGCTTCATTCAGCTCCGGTTCCCAACGATCAAGGCGAGTTACATGAT
CCCCCATGTTGTGCAAAAAAGCGGTTAGCTCCTTCGGTCCTCCGATCGTTGTCAGAAGTAAGTTGGCCGC
AGTGTTATCACTCATGGTTATGGCAGCACTGCATAATTCTCTTACTGTCATGCCATCCGTAAGATGCTTT
TCTGTGACTGGTGAGTACTCAACCAAGTCATTCTGAGAATAGTGTATGCGGCGACCGAGTTGCTCTTGCC
CGGCGTCAATACGGGATAATACCGCGCCACATAGCAGAACTTTAAAAGTGCTCATCATTGGAAAACGTTC
TTCGGGGCGAAAACTCTCAAGGATCTTACCGCTGTTGAGATCCAGTTCGATGTAACCCACTCGTGCACCC
AACTGATCTTCAGCATCTTTTACTTTCACCAGCGTTTCTGGGTGAGCAAAAACAGGAAGGCAAAATGCCG
CAAAAAAGGGAATAAGGGCGACACGGAAATGTTGAATACTCATACTCTTCCTTTTTCAATATTATTGAAG
CATTTATCAGGGTTATTGTCTCATGAGCGGATACATATTTGAATGTATTTAGAAAAATAAACAAATAGGG
GTTCCGCGCACATTTCCCCGAAAAGTGCCACCTGATGCGGTGTGAAATACCGCACAGATGCGTAAGGAGA
AAATACCGCATCAGGAAATTGTAAGCGTTAATATTTTGTTAAAATTCGCGTTAAATTTTTGTTAAATCAG
CTCATTTTTTAACCAATAGGCCGAAATCGGCAAAATCCCTTATAAATCAAAAGAATAGACCGAGATAGGG
T
[37 nt withheld, positions 4482-4518]
AAAGAACGTGGACTCCAACGTCAAAGG
[49 nt withheld, positions 4546-4594]
T
[91 nt withheld, positions 4596-4686]
G
[124 nt withheld, positions 4688-4811]
CCATTCGCCATTCAGGCTGCGCAACTGTTGGGAAGGGCGATCGGTGCGGGCCTCTTCGCTATTACGCCAG
CTGGCGAAAGGGGGATGTGCTGCAAGGCGATTAAGTTGGGTAACGCCAGGGTTTTCCCAGTCACGACGTT
GTAAAACGACGGCCAGTGAATTGTAATACGACTCACTATAGGGCG
Features (pLannotate 1.2.2; 17 found; start..end, strand, type, name):
     59..81      +  CDS            VN155(I152L) (fragment): improved N-terminal fragment of mVenus for use in bimolecular fluorescence complementation (BiFC) (Kodama and Hu, 2010)
    773..1800    +  CDS            Cre (fragment): site-specific recombinase Cre is a site-specific recombinase from bacteriophage P1. Recombination occurs at loxP sequences.
   1822..1905    +  CDS            large T antigen (fragment): large T antigen from SV40 (simian virus 40)
   1928..2029    +  polyA_signal   SV40 poly(A) signal (fragment): SV40 polyadenylation signal
   2042..2104    -  CDS            VESPI_VESMG (fragment): Experimental evidence at protein level: Swiss-Prot protein existence level 1. Shows contractile activity on isolated ileum smooth muscle. From Vespa magnifica (Hornet).
   2116..2134    -  promoter       SP6 promoter: promoter for bacteriophage SP6 RNA polymerase
   2176..2192    -  protein_bind   lac operator: The lac repressor binds to the lac operator to inhibit transcription in E. coli. This inhibition can be relieved by adding lactose or isopropyl-β-D-thiogalactopyranoside (IPTG). lac repressor encoded by lacI
   2200..2230    -  promoter       lac promoter: promoter for the E. coli lac operon
   2245..2266    -  protein_bind   CAP binding site: CAP binding activates transcription in the presence of cAMP. E. coli catabolite activator protein
   2279..2371    -  CDS            lacI (fragment): lac repressor; lacI; The lac repressor binds to the lac operator to inhibit transcription in E. coli. This inhibition can be relieved by adding lactose or isopropyl-β-D-thiogalactopyranoside (IPTG).
   2554..3142    -  rep_origin     ori: high-copy-number ColE1/pMB1/pBR322/pUC origin of replication
   3313..4173    -  CDS            AmpR: β-lactamase; bla; confers resistance to ampicillin, carbenicillin, and related antibiotics
   4174..4278    -  promoter       AmpR promoter: bla
   4305..4355    +  misc_feature   bom (fragment): basis of mobility region from pBR322
   4383..4811    -  rep_origin     f1 ori (sequence partly withheld): f1 bacteriophage origin of replication; arrow indicates direction of (+) strand synthesis
   4815..4972    -  CDS            lacZα (fragment): LacZα fragment of β-galactosidase; lacZ fragment
   4975..4993    +  promoter       T7 promoter: promoter for bacteriophage T7 RNA polymerase
