[The description below was written by a language model from this plasmid's Addgene catalogue record and pLannotate feature annotations shown in this document.]
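Description:
pGEM-T Easy-Gbait-hs-Cre is a 4,996 bp donor plasmid for CRISPR/Cas9-mediated knock-in of Cre recombinase into the zebrafish genome. It is built on the pGEM-T Easy cloning backbone, which replicates in E. coli at high copy from a ColE1/pUC-type origin and is selected with ampicillin through the β-lactamase gene. The backbone also carries an f1 origin, a lacZα fragment with the lac promoter/operator, and T7 and SP6 promoters that flank the cloning site and serve as sequencing primer sites.

The insert, cloned between SacII sites, is a Gbait-hsp70-Cre-SV40pA cassette. The feature tables show a 23 bp match to a Venus/GFP-family coding sequence near the start of the insert. This is consistent with the Gbait element, a short GFP-derived target sequence that lets a guide RNA and Cas9 linearise the plasmid in vivo. An unannotated stretch of roughly 700 bp follows, which presumably holds the hsp70 promoter named in the record, although the annotation software did not detect it. Next come the Cre coding sequence and an SV40-derived region containing the polyadenylation signal. A short hit to a hornet peptide is most likely a spurious annotation.

According to the depositor, the plasmid was made by modifying a published Gbait-hsp70:Gal4 donor. In that strategy, simultaneous cleavage of the donor and a chosen genomic locus promotes homology-independent integration, and the hsp70 promoter can then come under the influence of nearby endogenous regulatory elements. The resulting lines express Cre in a locus-specific pattern for loxP-based recombination. The depositor and sequencing-derived records agree, apart from a five-base offset in numbering.
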