Addgene plasmid #122562: pGEM-T Easy-Gbait-hs-Cre
Purpose: Integration of Cre sequence using the CRISPR/Cas9 system.
Depositing lab: Marnie Halpern. Publication: Specialized neurons in the right habenula mediate response to aversive olfactory cues. Choi JH, Duboue ER, Macurak M, Chanchu JM, Halpern ME. Elife. 2021 Dec 8;10:e72345. doi: 10.7554/eLife.72345. PubMed 34878403.
Backbone
  Vector backbone: pGEM-T Easy
  Total vector size (bp): 4996
  Vector type: Cloning
Growth in bacteria
  Bacterial resistance: Ampicillin, 100 μg/mL
  Growth temperature: 37°C
  Growth strain: DH5alpha
  Copy number: High Copy
Gene/Insert
  Gene/Insert name: Gbait-hsp70-Cre-SV40pA
  Species: D. rerio (zebrafish)
  Cloning method: Restriction Enzyme; 5′ cloning site SacII (not destroyed); 3′ cloning site SacII (not destroyed)
  Sequencing primers: 5′ T7; 3′ SP6
Terms and licenses: Academic/Nonprofit Terms; Industry Terms: Not Available to Industry
Depositor comments: This plasmid was constructed by modifying the Gbait-hsp70:Gal4 donor plasmid described in Kimura et al. “Efficient generation of knock-in transgenic zebrafish carrying reporter/driver genes by CRISPR/Cas9-mediated genome engineering” Scientific reports vol. 4 6545. 8 Oct. 2014, doi:10.1038/srep06545.
How to cite: pGEM-T Easy-Gbait-hs-Cre was a gift from Marnie Halpern (Addgene plasmid # 122562 ; http://n2t.net/addgene:122562 ; RRID:Addgene_122562)
